Addgene plasmid #146032: pAc5.1B-lambdaN-HA-DmCup_1-417-V5His6_C
Purpose: Insect Expression of DmCup_1-417
Depositing lab: Elisa Izaurralde. Depositing organization: Max Planck Institute for Developmental Biology. Publication: CUP promotes deadenylation and inhibits decapping of mRNA targets. Igreja C, Izaurralde E. Genes Dev. 2011 Sep 15;25(18):1955-67. doi: 10.1101/gad.17136311. PubMed 21937713.
Backbone
  Vector backbone: Unknown
  Vector type: Insect Expression
Growth in bacteria
  Bacterial resistance: Ampicillin, 100 μg/mL
  Growth temperature: 37°C
  Growth strain: DH5alpha
  Copy number: Low Copy
Gene/Insert
  Gene/Insert name: DmCup_1-417
  Species: D. melanogaster (fly)
  Entrez Gene: cup (a.k.a. Dmel_CG11181, CG11181, CUP, Cup, DmCup, Dmel\CG11181, fs(1)cup, fs(2)cup, i239)
  Cloning method: Unknown
Terms and licenses: Academic/Nonprofit Terms; Industry Terms: Not Available to Industry
Depositor comments: Sequence according to the sequence given by NCBI: AF004917.1 Plasmids from this collection were made available to the research community and donated after the lab closed. Please note that the sequence provided by the depositing laboratory may be theoretical/predicted or based on Sanger sequencing results. There may be discrepancies between sequencing results obtained by Addgene and the depositor sequence. If an Addgene verified sequence is not available, please contact before placing your order to request that our lab fully sequence the plasmid.
How to cite: pAc5.1B-lambdaN-HA-DmCup_1-417-V5His6_C was a gift from Elisa Izaurralde (Addgene plasmid # 146032 ; http://n2t.net/addgene:146032 ; RRID:Addgene_146032)
