[The description below was written by a language model from this plasmid's Addgene catalogue record and pLannotate feature annotations shown in this document.]
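Description:
pAc5.1B-lambdaN-HA-DmCup_1-417-V5His6_C is a 6.7 kb insect-cell expression plasmid encoding an N-terminal fragment (residues 1–417) of the Drosophila melanogaster protein Cup. The catalogue lists the backbone as unknown, although the name and the annotated parts point to a pAc5.1-type vector. In bacteria it is maintained through a ColE1/pUC-family origin and selected with ampicillin via the β-lactamase gene and its bla promoter. The origin is annotated as a high-copy type, whereas the catalogue entry describes the plasmid as low copy. A partial tetracycline-resistance fragment and a small piece of SV40 large T antigen are also detected. These appear to be non-functional backbone remnants.

Expression is driven by the constitutive Drosophila actin 5C (Ac5) promoter and terminated by an SV40 polyadenylation signal. The open reading frame begins with a short fragment of the bacteriophage lambda N protein, followed by an HA epitope (annotated as a fragment of a 3xHA tag), then the Cup fragment. A V5 epitope lies downstream. The name also indicates a His6 tag, which the feature table does not annotate, and the record does not establish whether these C-terminal tags are read in frame with the insert.

The lambda N peptide is commonly used to tether a fusion protein to reporter mRNAs carrying boxB hairpins, so the effect of a protein on a bound transcript can be measured independently of its natural RNA targeting. Cup is annotated as a repressor that promotes deadenylation of its mRNA targets while protecting them from further decay. This matches the associated study of deadenylation and decapping, so the construct probably serves to test which activities reside in the N-terminal region of Cup in fly cells, with the HA tag allowing detection.
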