Features (pLannotate 1.2.2; 11 found; start..end, strand, type, name):
     56..2568    +  promoter       Ac5 promoter: Drosophila melanogaster actin 5C promoter
   2588..2653    +  CDS            N (fragment): REGN_LAMBD - Experimental evidence at protein level: Swiss-Prot protein existence level 1. Plays a role as a transcriptional antitermination factor that allows the virus to initiate its lytic phase. Activates expression of the delayed viral early genes by modifying host RNA polymerase (RNAP) into a form that is resistant to termination signals. This antitermination function requires the host NusA protein which serves to stabilize the interaction between antitermination protein N and host RNA polymerase. From Escherichia phage lambda (Bacteriophage lambda).
   2678..2704    +  CDS            3xHA (fragment): three tandem HA epitope tags
   2777..3982    +  CDS            cup (fragment): CUP_DROME - Also known as fs(2)cup. Experimental evidence at protein level: Swiss-Prot protein existence level 1. Adapter protein that plays a central role in localization of transcripts in the oocyte and in young embryos (PubMed:9118812). Maintains RNA targets in a repressed state by promoting their deadenylation and protects deadenylated mRNAs from further degradation (PubMed:21937713). Binds to and recruits eIF-4E to the 3'-UTR of some mRNA targets which prevents interaction between eIF4E1 and eIF4G (PubMed:14685270, PubMed:15465908, PubMed:21081899). This may contribute to translational re
   4019..4060    +  CDS            V5 tag: epitope tag from simian virus 5
   4160..4294    -  polyA_signal   SV40 poly(A) signal: SV40 polyadenylation signal
   4317..4401    -  CDS            large T antigen (fragment): large T antigen from SV40 (simian virus 40)
   4402..4872    +  CDS            TcR (fragment): tetracycline efflux protein; tet; confers resistance to tetracycline
   4916..5504    -  rep_origin     ori: high-copy-number ColE1/pMB1/pBR322/pUC origin of replication
   5675..6535    -  CDS            AmpR: β-lactamase; bla; confers resistance to ampicillin, carbenicillin, and related antibiotics
   6536..6640    -  promoter       AmpR promoter: bla
>Addgene plasmid #146032 | pAc5.1B-lambdaN-HA-DmCup_1-417-V5His6_C | depositor full sequence | sequence record 288477 | Full Sequence
CTTCAAGGAATTAATTCTATATTCTAAAAACACAAATGATACTTCTAAAAAAAATCATGAATGGCATCAA
CTCTGAATCAAATCTTTGCAGATGCACCTACTTCTCATTTCCACTGTCACATCATTTTTCCAGATCTCGC
TGCCTGTTATGTGGCCCACAAACCAAGACACGTTTTATGGCCATTAAAGCTGGCTGATCGTCGCCAAACA
CCAAATACATATCAATATGTACATTCGAGAAAGAAGCGATCAAAGAAGCGTCTTCGGGCGAGTAGGAGAA
TGCGGAGGAGAAGGAGAACGAGCTGATCTAGTATCTCTCCACAATCCAATGCCAACTGACCAACTGGCCA
TATTCGGAGCAATTTGAAGCCAATTTCCATCGCCTGGCGATCGCTCCATTCTTGGCTATATGTTTTTCAC
CGTTCCCGGGGCCATTTTCAAAGACTCGTCGGTAAGATAAGATTGTGTCACTCGCTGTCTCTCTTCATTT
GTCGAAGAATGCTGAGGAATTTCGCGATGACGTCGGCGAGTATTTTGAAGAATGAGAATAATTTGTATTT
ATACGAAAATCAGTTAGTGGAATTTTCTACAAAAACATGTTATCTATAGATAATTTTGTTGCAAAATATG
TTGACTATGACAAAGATTGTATGTATATACCTTTAATGTATTCTCATTTTCTTATGTATTTATAATGGCA
ATGATGATACTGATGATATTTTAAGATGATGCCAGACCACAGGCTGATTTCTGCGTCTTTTGCCGAACGC
AGTGCATGTGCGGTTGTTGTTTTTTGGAATAGTTTCAATTTTCGGACTGTCCGCTTTGATTTCAGTTTCT
TGGCTTATTCAAAAAGCAAAGTAAAGCCAAAAAAGCGAGATGGCAATACCAAATGCGGCAAAACGGTAGT
GGAAGGAAAGGGGTGCGGGGCAGCGGAAGGAAGGGTGGGGCGGGGCGTGGCGGGGTCTGTGGCTGGGCGC
GACGTCACCGACGTTGGAGCCACTCCTTTGACCATGTGTGCGTGTGTGTATTATTCGTGTCTCGCCACTC
GCCGGTTGTTTTTTTCTTTTTATCTCGCTCTCTCTAGCGCCATCTCGTACGCATGCTCAACGCACCGCAT
GTTGCCGTGTCCTTTATGCGTCATTTTGGCTCGAAATAGGCAATTATTTAAACAAAGATTAGTCAACGAA
AACGCTAAAATAAATAAGTCTACAATATGGTTACTTATTGCCATGTGTGTGCAGCCAACGATAGCAACAA
AAGCAACAACACAGTGGCTTTCCCTCTTTCACTTTTTGTTTGCAAGCGCGTGCGAGCAAGACGGCACGAC
CGGCAAACGCAATTACGCTGACAAAGAGCAGACGAAGTTTTGGCCGAAAAACATCAAGGCGCCTGATACG
AATGCATTTGCAATAACAATTGCGATATTTAATATTGTTTATGAAGCTGTTTGACTTCAAAACACACAAA
AAAAAAAATAAAACAAATTATTTGAAAGAGAATTAGGAATCGGACAGCTTATCGTTACGGGCTAACAGCA
CACCGAGACGAAATAGCTTACCTGACGTCACAGCCTCTGGAAGAACTGCCGCCAAGCAGAGAGAGAGAGA
AAAAGAGGGAGAGCAGCTTAGACCGCATGTGCTTGTGTGTGAGGCGTCTCTCTCTTCGTCTCCTGTTTGC
GCAAACGCATAGACTGCACTGAGAAAATCGATTACCTATTTTTTATGAATGAATATTTGCACTATTACTA
TTCAAAACTATTAAGATAGCAATCACATTCAATAGCCAAATACTATACCACCTGAGCGATGCAACGAAAT
GATCAATTTGAGCAAAAATGCTGCATATTTAGGACGGCATCATTATAGAAATGCTTCTTGCTGTGTACTT
TTCTCTCGTCTGGCAGCTGTTTCGCCGTTATTGTTAAAACCGGCTTAAGTTAGGTGTGTTTTCTACGACT
AGTGATGCCCCTACTAGAAGATGTGTGTTGCACAAATGTCCCTGAATAACCAATTTGAAGTGCAGATAGC
AGTAAACGTAAGCTAATATGAATATTATTTAACTGTAATGTTTTAATATCGCTGGACATTACTAATAAAC
CCACTATAAACACATGTACATATGTATGTTTTGGCATACAATGAGTAGTTGGGGAAAAAATGTGTAAAAG
CACCGTGACCATCACAGCATAAAGATAACCAGCTGAAGTATCGAATATGAGTAACCCCCAAATTGAATCA
CATGCCGCAACTGATAGGACCCATGGAAGTACACTCTTCATGGCGATATACAAGACACACACAAGCACGA
ACACCCAGTTGCGGAGGAAATTCTCCGTAAATGAAAACCCAATCGGCGAACAATTCATACCCATATATGG
TAAAAGTTTTGAACGCGACTTGAGAGCGGAGAGCATTGCGGCTGATAAGGTTTTAGCGCTAAGCGGGCTT
TATAAAACGGGCTGCGGGACCAGTTTTCATATCACTACCGTTTGAGTTCTTGTGCTGTGTGGATACTCCT
CCCGACACAAAGCCGCTCCATCAGCCAGCAGTCGTCTAATCCAGAGACCCCGGATCGGGGTACCAACATG
GACGCACAAACACGACGACGTGAGCGTCGCGCTGAGAAACAAGCTCAATGGAAAGCTGCAAACGGTGGAT
CTCCTCCACATATGGCTTACCCATACGATGTTCCAGATTACGCTCCTCCAAGCTTGAATTCTGCAGATAT
CATGGACCCTATGAAAGAGGAGGCGATCGAATTGAATGGCCATGCTATGCAAATGGCCGAAGCTGAGCAA
GAAAATGGCGCTGGCGCCCTGAAAATTGCCACCAATGCGGGTGCAACCGATCGTCCAGCGCATCAGCAGC
TTCCGCTGCCAGTCGAAGATCAGCAGGATGAGGTGCTGACCCCCGCTGAGAAGGGCAAGTTCGAGTACCC
GCCCCCTCCACCGCCACCAACTCCAGTCCAGGCTCCGCTAGCCACCAAGGCCACCGCTCTGAATGCCAGT
CAAGAGCATGACGACGACGAGGCCAACTCCGAGAAGTGGGAGGATCCGTGCGCTCCGCCCCCGCCTCCTC
CGCTGCCGACTAGCGCTTTCCTGGCCACCGGACTGGGCTACCTCAAGCTGCCCGCCTTCAAGCTGAAGGA
CGCACTGGAGAAGGCCATCACCAAGTTGGAGGCCAACAAGCGGACGCTAAAGGCCAGCCCTGAGTCTTCT
CGTTCCATCAAAAACAAGAATGTGGTGGCCCTGGAGATGTTACCCAGGCGCTCAAACCCAGAAACGATCG
GCGATGGATCCATGTTGGCATCCACATCCACGGCTGTTATGCTGCAGACCAAAAAGCCCGCCGTTATTGT
GGAGATGGAGAGGCGTTGTAAGATCATCAATTTACTGGCCAAACAGAATCAAATCCTCGAATCCATTTCG
GGGGAGGCCATTCCGATGCATGGACCCTCGAAGCATCTGCACGAGGACGAGGGTCTGACCCTGCAAGTTC
TCTCGGCCCGAGCATCCACACCGTACACACAGCCCTCCAGCATGTTGTCCTGCACGGCCGTTAGTTGTGA
CCTGGAGCACGATTCGCCGCGGAAGCAAGTGGCCAGCAAGGAGGCCGTGCCGGAGCAGCAGTCTAGTCAG
GTGCAGCAAAAGCGTCCACCCAGCACAGGCATTCACAAGCCAGGAAGTCTGCGAGCACCCAAGGCTGTTC
GTCCTACTACTGCTCCGGTGGTCAGCAGCAAGCCGGTCAAGAGCTATACCCGCTCCCGCCTGATGGACAT
TCGCAACGGGATGTTCAATGCCCTGATGCACAGGTCCAAGGAGAGCTTTGTGATGCCTCGCATCGCCACC
TGCGACGACATTGAGTTGGAGGGAAGGCTTCGCCGCATGAATATTTGGCGCACCTCGGACGGCACAAGAT
TCCGGACCCGCTCCACCACAGCTAACTTAAACATGAACAACAACAACAACAATGAGTGCATGGGCGGCCG
CTCGAGTCTAGAGGGCCCGCGGTTCGAAGGTAAGCCTATCCCTAACCCTCTCCTCGGTCTCGATTCTACG
CGTACCGGTCATCATCACCATCACCATTGAGTTTAAACCCGCTGATCAGCCTCGACTGTGCCTTCTAAGG
CCTGAGCTCGCTGATCAGCCTCGATCGAGGATCCAGACATGATAAGATACATTGATGAGTTTGGACAAAC
CACAACTAGAATGCAGTGAAAAAAATGCTTTATTTGTGAAATTTGTGATGCTATTGCTTTATTTGTAACC
ATTATAAGCTGCAATAAACAAGTTAACAACAACAATTGCATTCATTTTATGTTTCAGGTTCAGGGGGAGG
TGTGGGAGGTTTTTTAAAGCAAGTAAAACCTCTACAAATGTGGTATGGCTGATTATGATCAGTCGACCGA
TGCCCTTGAGAGCCTTCAACCCAGTCAGCTCCTTCCGGTGGGCGCGGGGCATGACTATCGTCGCCGCACT
TATGACTGTCTTCTTTATCATGCAACTCGTAGGACAGGTGCCGGCAGCGCTCTGGGTCATTTTCGGCGAG
GACCGCTTTCGCTGGAGCGCGACGATGATCGGCCTGTCGCTTGCGGTATTCGGAATCTTGCACGCCCTCG
CTCAAGCCTTCGTCACTGGTCCCGCCACCAAACGTTTCGGCGAGAAGCAGGCCATTATCGCCGGCATGGC
GGCCGACGCGCTGGGCTACGTCTTGCTGGCGTTCGCGACGCGAGGCTGGATGGCCTTCCCCATTATGATT
CTTCTCGCTTCCGGCGGCATCGGGATGCCCGCGTTGCAGGCCATGCTGTCCAGGCAGGTAGATGACGACC
ATCAGGGACAGCTTCAAGGATCGCTCGCGGCTCTTACCAGCCAGCAAAAGGCCAGGAACCGTAAAAAGGC
CGCGTTGCTGGCGTTTTTCCATAGGCTCCGCCCCCCTGACGAGCATCACAAAAATCGACGCTCAAGTCAG
AGGTGGCGAAACCCGACAGGACTATAAAGATACCAGGCGTTTCCCCCTGGAAGCTCCCTCGTGCGCTCTC
CTGTTCCGACCCTGCCGCTTACCGGATACCTGTCCGCCTTTCTCCCTTCGGGAAGCGTGGCGCTTTCTCA
ATGCTCACGCTGTAGGTATCTCAGTTCGGTGTAGGTCGTTCGCTCCAAGCTGGGCTGTGTGCACGAACCC
CCCGTTCAGCCCGACCGCTGCGCCTTATCCGGTAACTATCGTCTTGAGTCCAACCCGGTAAGACACGACT
TATCGCCACTGGCAGCAGCCACTGGTAACAGGATTAGCAGAGCGAGGTATGTAGGCGGTGCTACAGAGTT
CTTGAAGTGGTGGCCTAACTACGGCTACACTAGAAGGACAGTATTTGGTATCTGCGCTCTGCTGAAGCCA
GTTACCTTCGGAAAAAGAGTTGGTAGCTCTTGATCCGGCAAACAAACCACCGCTGGTAGCGGTGGTTTTT
TTGTTTGCAAGCAGCAGATTACGCGCAGAAAAAAAGGATCTCAAGAAGATCCTTTGATCTTTTCTACGGG
GTCTGACGCTCAGTGGAACGAAAACTCACGTTAAGGGATTTTGGTCATGAGATTATCAAAAAGGATCTTC
ACCTAGATCCTTTTAAATTAAAAATGAAGTTTTAAATCAATCTAAAGTATATATGAGTAAACTTGGTCTG
ACAGTTACCAATGCTTAATCAGTGAGGCACCTATCTCAGCGATCTGTCTATTTCGTTCATCCATAGTTGC
CTGACTCCCCGTCGTGTAGATAACTACGATACGGGAGGGCTTACCATCTGGCCCCAGTGCTGCAATGATA
CCGCGAGACCCACGCTCACCGGCTCCAGATTTATCAGCAATAAACCAGCCAGCCGGAAGGGCCGAGCGCA
GAAGTGGTCCTGCAACTTTATCCGCCTCCATCCAGTCTATTAATTGTTGCCGGGAAGCTAGAGTAAGTAG
TTCGCCAGTTAATAGTTTGCGCAACGTTGTTGCCATTGCTGCAGGCATCGTGGTGTCACGCTCGTCGTTT
GGTATGGCTTCATTCAGCTCCGGTTCCCAACGATCAAGGCGAGTTACATGATCCCCCATGTTGTGCAAAA
AAGCGGTTAGCTCCTTCGGTCCTCCGATCGTTGTCAGAAGTAAGTTGGCCGCAGTGTTATCACTCATGGT
TATGGCAGCACTGCATAATTCTCTTACTGTCATGCCATCCGTAAGATGCTTTTCTGTGACTGGTGAGTAC
TCAACCAAGTCATTCTGAGAATAGTGTATGCGGCGACCGAGTTGCTCTTGCCCGGCGTCAACACGGGATA
ATACCGCGCCACATAGCAGAACTTTAAAAGTGCTCATCATTGGAAAACGTTCTTCGGGGCGAAAACTCTC
AAGGATCTTACCGCTGTTGAGATCCAGTTCGATGTAACCCACTCGTGCACCCAACTGATCTTCAGCATCT
TTTACTTTCACCAGCGTTTCTGGGTGAGCAAAAACAGGAAGGCAAAATGCCGCAAAAAAGGGAATAAGGG
CGACACGGAAATGTTGAATACTCATACTCTTCCTTTTTCAATATTATTGAAGCATTTATCAGGGTTATTG
TCTCATGAGCGGATACATATTTGAATGTATTTAGAAAAATAAACAAATAGGGGTTCCGCGCACATTTCCC
CGAAAAGTGCCACCTGACGTCTAAGAAACCATTATTATCATGACATTAACCTATAAAAATAGGCGTATCA
CGAGGCCCTTTCGT
